Addgene plasmid #16601: c-myc promoter (Del 1)
Depositing lab: Bert Vogelstein. Depositing organization: Johns Hopkins University and School of Medicine. Publication: Identification of c-MYC as a target of the APC pathway. He TC, Sparks AB, Rago C, Hermeking H, Zawel L, da Costa LT, Morin PJ, Vogelstein B, Kinzler KW. Science. 1998 Sep 4. 281(5382):1509-12. 10.1126/science.281.5382.1509 PubMed 9727977.
Backbone
  Vector backbone: pBV-Luc
  Backbone manufacturer: Vogelstein Lab
  Backbone size w/o insert (bp): 4867
  Vector type: Mammalian Expression, Luciferase
Growth in bacteria
  Bacterial resistance: Ampicillin, 100 μg/mL
  Growth temperature: 37°C
  Growth strain: DH5alpha
  Copy number: High Copy
Gene/Insert
  Gene/Insert name: c-myc promoter (Del 1) (alt name: MYC)
  Species: H. sapiens (human)
  Insert size (bp): 2500
  Mutation: Del-1 (XmnI->PvuII)
  Entrez Gene: MYC (a.k.a. MRTL, MYCC, bHLHe39, c-Myc)
  Tag / fusion protein: luciferase (C terminal on backbone)
  Cloning method: Restriction Enzyme
  Sequencing primers: 5′ n/a; 3′ LucNRev
Terms and licenses: Academic/Nonprofit Terms; Industry Terms: Not Available to Industry
Depositor comments: See Author's Map and article for more information.
How to cite: c-myc promoter (Del 1) was a gift from Bert Vogelstein (Addgene plasmid # 16601 ; http://n2t.net/addgene:16601 ; RRID:Addgene_16601)
