[The description below was written by a language model from this plasmid's Addgene catalogue record.]
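Description:
c-myc promoter (Del 1) is a mammalian luciferase reporter plasmid built on pBV-Luc, a laboratory-made backbone of about 4.9 kb. It carries an ampicillin resistance marker for selection in E. coli and is maintained at high copy number. The record does not include a feature table, so the specific origin of replication, polyadenylation signal and any minimal promoter element in the backbone are not stated here.

The insert is a roughly 2.5 kb fragment of the human MYC (c-MYC) promoter region, designated Del-1 and defined by XmnI and PvuII restriction sites, cloned by restriction enzyme methods upstream of the backbone's luciferase coding sequence. Although the catalogue lists luciferase as a C-terminal "tag," the arrangement is best understood as a transcriptional reporter: the MYC regulatory DNA drives luciferase expression, so light output from transfected mammalian cells reflects the activity of that promoter fragment. The "Del" naming indicates that it belongs to a deletion series of MYC promoter constructs, in which progressively different fragments are compared to locate the responsive elements; the record refers to the depositor's map and the associated article for the exact boundaries.

The associated publication concerns the identification of c-MYC as a target of the APC pathway, so the construct is typically used in transient transfection assays to test how MYC promoter activity responds to components of that signalling pathway, and to map which regions of the promoter mediate the response by comparison with other deletion or mutant reporters.
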