>Addgene plasmid #16601 | c-myc promoter (Del 1) | addgene partial sequence | sequence record 56734 | LucNrev 5'-CCTTATGCAGTTGCTCTCC-3'
ATGGCGCCGGGCCTTTCTTTATGTTTTTGGCGTCTTCCATGGTGGCTTTACCAACAGTACCGGAATGCCA
AGCTTACTTAGATCGCAGATCTCGATACCGGATCCATTATATACCCGAATTCGATATCGACGTCCAGCTG
CAAGGAGAGCCTTTCAGAGAAGCGGGTCCTGGCAGCGGCGGGGAAGTGTCCCCAAATGGGCAGAATAGCC
TCCCCGCGTCGGGAGAGTCGCGTCCTTGCTCGGGTGTTGTAAGTTCCAGTGCAAAGTGCCCGCCCGCTGC
TATGGGCAAAGTTTCGTGGATGCGGCAAGGGTTGCGGACCGCTGGCTGGGGGATCAGCGGGAGGGCTGGG
CCAGAGGCGAAGCCCCCTATTCGCTCCGGATCTCCCTTCCCAGGACGCCCGCAGCGCAGCTCTGCTCGCC
CGGCTCTTCCACCCTAGCCGGCCGCCCGCTCGCTCCCTCTGCCTCTCGCTGGAATTACTACAGCGAGTTA
GATAAAGCCCCGAAAACCGGCTTTTATACTCAGCGCGATCCCTCCCTCCGTTCTTTTTCCCGCCAAGCCT
CTGAGAAGCCCTGCCCTTCTCGAGGCAGGAGGGGAGCCAGGGACGGCCGGGGCCCGGCGGTGGCGGCCGC
GAGCAGCACAGCTCGGGGGTCCTCAGCCGTCCAGACCCTCGCATTATAAAGGGCCGGTGGGCGGAGATTA
GCGAGAGAGGATCTTTTTTCTTTTCCCCCACGCCCTCTGCTTTGGGAACCCGGGAGGGGCGCTTATGGGG
AGGGTGGGGAGGGTGGGGAAGGTGGGGAGGAGACTCAGCCGGGCAGCCGAGCACTCTAGCTCTAGGATGT
AAACAGAGTAAGAGAGCCGCATGAATTAACTACGCGCGCCTAC
