>Addgene plasmid #16601 | c-myc promoter (Del 1) | addgene partial sequence | sequence record 56735 | RVprimer3 5'-CTAGCAAAATAGGCTGTCCC-3'
GAACATTTCTCTATCGATAGGTACCGAGCTCTTACGCGTGCTAGCCCGGGCTCGACAGATTTCACGTTTG
CCATTACCGGTTCTCCATAGGGTGATGTTCATTAGCAGTGGTGATAGGTTAATTTTCACCATCTCTTATG
CGGTTGAATAGTCACCTCTGAACCACTTTTTCCTCCAGTAACTCCTCTTTCTTCGGACCTTCTGCAGCCA
ACCTGAAAGAATAACAAGGAGGTGGCTGGAAACTTGTTTTAAGGAACCGCCTGTCCTTCCCCCGCTGGAA
ACCTTGCACCTCGGACGCTCCTGCTCCTGCCCCCACCTGACCCCCGCCCTCGTTGACATCCAGGCGCGAT
GATCTCTGCTGCCAGTAGAGGGCACACTTACTTTACTTTCGCAAACCTGAACGCGGGTGCTGCCCAGAGA
GGGGGCGGAGGGAAAGACGCTTTGCAGCAAAATCCAGCATAGCGATTGGTTGCTCCCCGCGTTTGCGGCA
AAGGCCTGGAGGCAGGAGTAATTTGCAATCCTTAAAGCTGAATTGTGCAGTGCATCGGATTTGGAAGCTA
CTATATTCACTTAACACTTGAACGCTGAGCTGCAAACTCAACGGGTAATAACCCATCTTGAACAGCGTAC
ATGCTATACACGCACCCCTTTCCCCCGAATTGTTTTCTCTTTTGGAGGTGGTGGAGGGAGAGAAAAGTTT
ACTTAAAATGCCTTTGGGTGAGGGACCAAGGATGAGAAGAATGTTTTTTGTTTTTCATGCCGTGGAATAA
CACAAAATAAAAAATCCCGAGGGAATATACATTATATATTAAATATAGATCATTTCAGGGAGCAAACAAA
TCATGTGTGGGGCTGGGCAACTAGCTAAGTCGAAGCGTAAATAAAATGTGAATACACGTTTGCGGGTTAC
ATACAGTGCACTTTCACTAGTATTCAGAAAAAATTGTGAGTCAGTGAACTAGGAAATTAATGCCTGGAAG
GCAGCCAAATTTTAATTAGCTCAAGACTCCC
