LOCUS       Exported 7644 bp ds-DNA circular SYN 12-MAY-2021
DEFINITION  synthetic circular DNA
ACCESSION   .
VERSION     .
KEYWORDS    c-myc promoter (Del 1)
SOURCE      synthetic DNA construct
  ORGANISM  synthetic DNA construct
REFERENCE   1 (bases 1 to 7644)
  AUTHORS   He TC, Sparks AB, Rago C, Hermeking H, Zawel L, da Costa LT, Morin
            PJ, Vogelstein B, Kinzler KW
  TITLE     Identification of c-MYC as a target of the APC pathway.
  JOURNAL   Science. 1998 Sep 4. 281(5382):1509-12.
  PUBMED    9727977
REFERENCE   2 (bases 1 to 7644)
  AUTHORS   .
  TITLE     Direct Submission
  JOURNAL   Exported May 12, 2021 from SnapGene Server 1.1.58
            http://www.snapgene.com
FEATURES             Location/Qualifiers
     source          1..7644
                     /organism="synthetic DNA construct"
                     /mol_type="other DNA"
     regulatory      2908..2917
                     /regulatory_class="other"
                     /note="vertebrate consensus sequence for strong initiation
                     of translation (Kozak, 1987)"
     CDS             2914..4566
                     /codon_start=1
                     /gene="luc+"
                     /product="firefly luciferase"
                     /label=luciferase
                     /note="enhanced luc+ version of the luciferase gene"
                     /translation="MEDAKNIKKGPAPFYPLEDGTAGEQLHKAMKRYALVPGTIAFTDA
                     HIEVDITYAEYFEMSVRLAEAMKRYGLNTNHRIVVCSENSLQFFMPVLGALFIGVAVAP
                     ANDIYNERELLNSMGISQPTVVFVSKKGLQKILNVQKKLPIIQKIIIMDSKTDYQGFQS
                     MYTFVTSHLPPGFNEYDFVPESFDRDKTIALIMNSSGSTGLPKGVALPHRTACVRFSHA
                     RDPIFGNQIIPDTAILSVVPFHHGFGMFTTLGYLICGFRVVLMYRFEEELFLRSLQDYK
                     IQSALLVPTLFSFFAKSTLIDKYDLSNLHEIASGGAPLSKEVGEAVAKRFHLPGIRQGY
                     GLTETTSAILITPEGDDKPGAVGKVVPFFEAKVVDLDTGKTLGVNQRGELCVRGPMIMS
                     GYVNNPEATNALIDKDGWLHSGDIAYWDEDEHFFIVDRLKSLIKYKGYQVAPAELESIL
                     LQHPNIFDAGVAGLPDDDAGELPAAVVVLEHGKTMTEKEIVDYVASQVTTAKKLRGGVV
                     FVDEVPKGLTGKLDARKIREILIKAKKGGKIAV"
     primer_bind     complement(2980..2998)
                     /label=LucNrev
                     /note="Firefly luciferase, reverse primer"
     polyA_signal    4607..4728
                     /label=SV40 poly(A) signal
                     /note="SV40 polyadenylation signal"
     primer_bind     complement(4618..4637)
                     /label=EBV-rev
                     /note="SV40 polyA terminator, reverse primer"
     primer_bind     4672..4691
                     /label=SV40pA-R
                     /note="SV40 polyA, reverse primer"
     primer_bind     complement(4976..4993)
                     /label=L4440
                     /note="L4440 vector, forward primer"
     rep_origin      complement(5147..5735)
                     /direction=LEFT
                     /label=ori
                     /note="high-copy-number ColE1/pMB1/pBR322/pUC origin of
                     replication"
     primer_bind     complement(5227..5246)
                     /label=pBR322ori-F
                     /note="pBR322 origin, forward primer"
     CDS             complement(5906..6766)
                     /codon_start=1
                     /gene="bla"
                     /product="beta-lactamase"
                     /label=AmpR
                     /note="confers resistance to ampicillin, carbenicillin, and
                     related antibiotics"
                     /translation="MSIQHFRVALIPFFAAFCLPVFAHPETLVKVKDAEDQLGARVGYI
                     ELDLNSGKILESFRPEERFPMMSTFKVLLCGAVLSRIDAGQEQLGRRIHYSQNDLVEYS
                     PVTEKHLTDGMTVRELCSAAITMSDNTAANLLLTTIGGPKELTAFLHNMGDHVTRLDRW
                     EPELNEAIPNDERDTTMPVAMATTLRKLLTGELLTLASRQQLIDWMEADKVAGPLLRSA
                     LPAGWFIADKSGAGERGSRGIIAALGPDGKPSRIVVIYTTGSQATMDERNRQIAEIGAS
                     LIKHW"
     primer_bind     6529..6548
                     /label=Amp-R
                     /note="Ampicillin resistance gene, reverse primer"
     promoter        complement(6767..6871)
                     /gene="bla"
                     /label=AmpR promoter
     rep_origin      6898..7353
                     /direction=RIGHT
                     /label=f1 ori
                     /note="f1 bacteriophage origin of replication; arrow
                     indicates direction of (+) strand synthesis"
     primer_bind     complement(6985..7004)
                     /label=F1ori-R
                     /note="F1 origin, reverse primer"
     primer_bind     7195..7216
                     /label=F1ori-F
                     /note="F1 origin, forward primer"
     polyA_signal    7484..7532
                     /note="synthetic polyadenylation signal"
     misc_feature    7546..7637
                     /label=pause site
                     /note="RNA polymerase II transcriptional pause signal from
                     the human alpha-2 globin gene"
     primer_bind     7586..7605
                     /label=RVprimer3
                     /note="pGL3 vector, forward primer"
ORIGIN
        1 ggtaccgagc tcttacgcgt gctagcccgg gctcgacaga tttcacgttt gccattaccg
       61 gttctccata gggtgatgtt cattagcagt ggtgataggt taattttcac catctcttat
      121 gcggttgaat agtcacctct gaaccacttt ttcctccagt aactcctctt tcttcggacc
      181 ttctgcagcc aacctgaaag aataacaagg aggtggctgg aaacttgttt taaggaaccg
      241 cctgtccttc ccccgctgga aaccttgcac ctcggacgct cctgctcctg cccccacctg
      301 acccccgccc tcgttgacat ccaggcgcga tgatctctgc tgccagtaga gggcacactt
      361 actttacttt cgcaaacctg aacgcgggtg ctgcccagag agggggcgga gggaaagacg
      421 ctttgcagca aaatccagca tagcgattgg ttgctccccg cgtttgcggc aaaggcctgg
      481 aggcaggagt aatttgcaat ccttaaagct gaattgtgca gtgcatcgga tttggaagct
      541 actatattca cttaacactt gaacgctgag ctgcaaactc aacgggtaat aacccatctt
      601 gaacagcgta catgctatac acgcacccct ttcccccgaa ttgttttctc ttttggaggt
      661 ggtggaggga gagaaaagtt tacttaaaat gcctttgggt gagggaccaa ggatgagaag
      721 aatgtttttt gtttttcatg ccgtggaata acacaaaata aaaaatcccg agggaatata
      781 cattatatat taaatataga tcatttcagg gagcaaacaa atcatgtgtg gggctgggca
      841 actagctaag tcgaagcgta aataaaatgt gaatacacgt ttgcgggtta catacagtgc
      901 actttcacta gtattcagaa aaaattgtga gtcagtgaac taggaaatta atgcctggaa
      961 ggcagccaaa ttttaattag ctcaagactc cccccccccc aaaaaaaggc acggaagtaa
     1021 tactcctctc ctcttctttg atcagaatcg atgcattttt tgtgcatgac cgcatttcca
     1081 ataataaaag gggaaagagg acctggaaag gaattaaacg tccggtttgt ccggggagga
     1141 aagagttaac ggtttttttc acaagggtct ctgctgactc ccccggctcg gtccacaagc
     1201 tctccacttg ccccttttag gaagtccggt cccgcggttc gggtaccccc tgcccctccc
     1261 atattctccc gtctagcacc tttgatttct cccaaacccg gcagcccgag actgttgcaa
     1321 accggcgcca cagggcgcaa aggggatttg tctcttctga aacctggctg agaaattggg
     1381 aactccgtgt gggaggcgtg ggggtgggac ggtggggtac agactggcag agagcaggca
     1441 acctccctct cgccctagcc cagctctgga acaggcagac acatctcagg gctaaacaga
     1501 cgcctcccgc acggggcccc acggaagcct gagcaggcgg ggcaggaggg gcggtatctg
     1561 ctgctttggc agcaaattgg gggactcagt ctgggtggaa ggtatccaat ccagatagct
     1621 gtgcatacat aatgcataat acatgactcc ccccaacaaa tgcaatggga gtttattcat
     1681 aacgcgctct ccaagtatac gtggcaatgc gttgctgggt tattttaatc attctaggca
     1741 tcgttttcct ccttatgcct ctatcattcc tccctatcta cactaacatc ccacgctctg
     1801 aacgcgcgcc cattaatacc cttctttcct ccactctccc tgggactctt gatcaaagcg
     1861 cggccctttc cccagcctta gcgaggcgcc ctgcagcctg gtacgcgcgt ggcgtggcgg
     1921 tgggcgcgca gtgcgttctc ggtgtggagg gcagctgttc cgcctgcgat gatttatact
     1981 cacaggacaa ggatgcggtt tgtcaaacag tactgctacg gaggagcagc agagaaaggg
     2041 agagggtttg agagggagca aaagaaaatg gtaggcgcgc gtagttaatt catgcggctc
     2101 tcttactctg tttacatcct agagctagag tgctcggctg cccggctgag tctcctcccc
     2161 accttcccca ccctccccac cctccccata agcgcccctc ccgggttccc aaagcagagg
     2221 gcgtggggga aaagaaaaaa gatcctctct cgctaatctc cgcccaccgg ccctttataa
     2281 tgcgagggtc tggacggctg aggacccccg agctgtgctg ctcgcggccg ccaccgccgg
     2341 gccccggccg tccctggctc ccctcctgcc tcgagaaggg cagggcttct cagaggcttg
     2401 gcgggaaaaa gaacggaggg agggatcgcg ctgagtataa aagccggttt tcggggcttt
     2461 atctaactcg ctgtagtaat tccagcgaga ggcagaggga gcgagcgggc ggccggctag
     2521 ggtggaagag ccgggcgagc agagctgcgc tgcgggcgtc ctgggaaggg agatccggag
     2581 cgaatagggg gcttcgcctc tggcccagcc ctcccgctga tcccccagcc agcggtccgc
     2641 aacccttgcc gcatccacga aactttgccc atagcagcgg gcgggcactt tgcactggaa
     2701 cttacaacac ccgagcaagg acgcgactct cccgacgcgg ggaggctatt ctgcccattt
     2761 ggggacactt ccccgccgct gccaggaccc gcttctctga aaggctctcc ttgcagctgg
     2821 acgtcgatat cgaattcggg tatataatgg atccggtatc gagatctgcg atctaagtaa
     2881 gcttggcatt ccggtactgt tggtaaagcc accatggaag acgccaaaaa cataaagaaa
     2941 ggcccggcgc cattctatcc gctggaagat ggaaccgctg gagagcaact gcataaggct
     3001 atgaagagat acgccctggt tcctggaaca attgctttta cagatgcaca tatcgaggtg
     3061 gacatcactt acgctgagta cttcgaaatg tccgttcggt tggcagaagc tatgaaacga
     3121 tatgggctga atacaaatca cagaatcgtc gtatgcagtg aaaactctct tcaattcttt
     3181 atgccggtgt tgggcgcgtt atttatcgga gttgcagttg cgcccgcgaa cgacatttat
     3241 aatgaacgtg aattgctcaa cagtatgggc atttcgcagc ctaccgtggt gttcgtttcc
     3301 aaaaaggggt tgcaaaaaat tttgaacgtg caaaaaaagc tcccaatcat ccaaaaaatt
     3361 attatcatgg attctaaaac ggattaccag ggatttcagt cgatgtacac gttcgtcaca
     3421 tctcatctac ctcccggttt taatgaatac gattttgtgc cagagtcctt cgatagggac
     3481 aagacaattg cactgatcat gaactcctct ggatctactg gtctgcctaa aggtgtcgct
     3541 ctgcctcata gaactgcctg cgtgagattc tcgcatgcca gagatcctat ttttggcaat
     3601 caaatcattc cggatactgc gattttaagt gttgttccat tccatcacgg ttttggaatg
     3661 tttactacac tcggatattt gatatgtgga tttcgagtcg tcttaatgta tagatttgaa
     3721 gaagagctgt ttctgaggag ccttcaggat tacaagattc aaagtgcgct gctggtgcca
     3781 accctattct ccttcttcgc caaaagcact ctgattgaca aatacgattt atctaattta
     3841 cacgaaattg cttctggtgg cgctcccctc tctaaggaag tcggggaagc ggttgccaag
     3901 aggttccatc tgccaggtat caggcaagga tatgggctca ctgagactac atcagctatt
     3961 ctgattacac ccgaggggga tgataaaccg ggcgcggtcg gtaaagttgt tccatttttt
     4021 gaagcgaagg ttgtggatct ggataccggg aaaacgctgg gcgttaatca aagaggcgaa
     4081 ctgtgtgtga gaggtcctat gattatgtcc ggttatgtaa acaatccgga agcgaccaac
     4141 gccttgattg acaaggatgg atggctacat tctggagaca tagcttactg ggacgaagac
     4201 gaacacttct tcatcgttga ccgcctgaag tctctgatta agtacaaagg ctatcaggtg
     4261 gctcccgctg aattggaatc catcttgctc caacacccca acatcttcga cgcaggtgtc
     4321 gcaggtcttc ccgacgatga cgccggtgaa cttcccgccg ccgttgttgt tttggagcac
     4381 ggaaagacga tgacggaaaa agagatcgtg gattacgtcg ccagtcaagt aacaaccgcg
     4441 aaaaagttgc gcggaggagt tgtgtttgtg gacgaagtac cgaaaggtct taccggaaaa
     4501 ctcgacgcaa gaaaaatcag agagatcctc ataaaggcca agaagggcgg aaagatcgcc
     4561 gtgtaattct agagtcgggg cggccggccg cttcgagcag acatgataag atacattgat
     4621 gagtttggac aaaccacaac tagaatgcag tgaaaaaaat gctttatttg tgaaatttgt
     4681 gatgctattg ctttatttgt aaccattata agctgcaata aacaagttaa caacaacaat
     4741 tgcattcatt ttatgtttca ggttcagggg gaggtgtggg aggtttttta aagcaagtaa
     4801 aacctctaca aatgtggtaa aatcgataag gatccgtcga ccgatgccct tgagagcctt
     4861 caacccagtc agctccttcc ggtgggcgcg gggcatgact atcgtcgccg cacttatgac
     4921 tgtcttcttt atcatgcaac tcgtaggaca ggtgccggca gcgctcttcc gcttcctcgc
     4981 tcactgactc gctgcgctcg gtcgttcggc tgcggcgagc ggtatcagct cactcaaagg
     5041 cggtaatacg gttatccaca gaatcagggg ataacgcagg aaagaacatg tgagcaaaag
     5101 gccagcaaaa ggccaggaac cgtaaaaagg ccgcgttgct ggcgtttttc cataggctcc
     5161 gcccccctga cgagcatcac aaaaatcgac gctcaagtca gaggtggcga aacccgacag
     5221 gactataaag ataccaggcg tttccccctg gaagctccct cgtgcgctct cctgttccga
     5281 ccctgccgct taccggatac ctgtccgcct ttctcccttc gggaagcgtg gcgctttctc
     5341 atagctcacg ctgtaggtat ctcagttcgg tgtaggtcgt tcgctccaag ctgggctgtg
     5401 tgcacgaacc ccccgttcag cccgaccgct gcgccttatc cggtaactat cgtcttgagt
     5461 ccaacccggt aagacacgac ttatcgccac tggcagcagc cactggtaac aggattagca
     5521 gagcgaggta tgtaggcggt gctacagagt tcttgaagtg gtggcctaac tacggctaca
     5581 ctagaagaac agtatttggt atctgcgctc tgctgaagcc agttaccttc ggaaaaagag
     5641 ttggtagctc ttgatccggc aaacaaacca ccgctggtag cggtggtttt tttgtttgca
     5701 agcagcagat tacgcgcaga aaaaaaggat ctcaagaaga tcctttgatc ttttctacgg
     5761 ggtctgacgc tcagtggaac gaaaactcac gttaagggat tttggtcatg agattatcaa
     5821 aaaggatctt cacctagatc cttttaaatt aaaaatgaag ttttaaatca atctaaagta
     5881 tatatgagta aacttggtct gacagttacc aatgcttaat cagtgaggca cctatctcag
     5941 cgatctgtct atttcgttca tccatagttg cctgactccc cgtcgtgtag ataactacga
     6001 tacgggaggg cttaccatct ggccccagtg ctgcaatgat accgcgagac ccacgctcac
     6061 cggctccaga tttatcagca ataaaccagc cagccggaag ggccgagcgc agaagtggtc
     6121 ctgcaacttt atccgcctcc atccagtcta ttaattgttg ccgggaagct agagtaagta
     6181 gttcgccagt taatagtttg cgcaacgttg ttgccattgc tacaggcatc gtggtgtcac
     6241 gctcgtcgtt tggtatggct tcattcagct ccggttccca acgatcaagg cgagttacat
     6301 gatcccccat gttgtgcaaa aaagcggtta gctccttcgg tcctccgatc gttgtcagaa
     6361 gtaagttggc cgcagtgtta tcactcatgg ttatggcagc actgcataat tctcttactg
     6421 tcatgccatc cgtaagatgc ttttctgtga ctggtgagta ctcaaccaag tcattctgag
     6481 aatagtgtat gcggcgaccg agttgctctt gcccggcgtc aatacgggat aataccgcgc
     6541 cacatagcag aactttaaaa gtgctcatca ttggaaaacg ttcttcgggg cgaaaactct
     6601 caaggatctt accgctgttg agatccagtt cgatgtaacc cactcgtgca cccaactgat
     6661 cttcagcatc ttttactttc accagcgttt ctgggtgagc aaaaacagga aggcaaaatg
     6721 ccgcaaaaaa gggaataagg gcgacacgga aatgttgaat actcatactc ttcctttttc
     6781 aatattattg aagcatttat cagggttatt gtctcatgag cggatacata tttgaatgta
     6841 tttagaaaaa taaacaaata ggggttccgc gcacatttcc ccgaaaagtg ccacctgnnn
     6901 nnnnnnnnnn nnnnnnnnnn nnnnnnnnnn nnnnnnnnnn nnnnnnnnnn nnnnnnnnnn
     6961 nnnnnnnnnn nnnnnnnnnn nnnnnnnnnn nnnnnnnnnn nnnnnnnnnn nnnnnnnnnn
     7021 ncnnnnnnnn nnnnnnnnnn nnnnnnnnnn nnnnnnnnnn nnnnnnnnnn nnnnnnnnnn
     7081 nnnnnnnnnn nnnnnnnnnn nnnnnnnnnn nnnannnnnn nnnnnnnnnn nnnnnnnnnn
     7141 nnnnnnnnnn nnnnnnnnnn nnncctttga cgttggagtc cacgttcttt aatagtggac
     7201 tcttgttcca aactggaaca acactcaacc ctatctcggt ctattctttt gatttataag
     7261 ggattttgcc gatttcggcc tattggttaa aaaatgagct gatttaacaa aaatttaacg
     7321 cgaattttaa caaaatatta acgcttacaa tttgccattc gccattcagg ctgcgcaact
     7381 gttgggaagg gcgatcggtg cgggcctctt cgctattacg ccagcccaag ctaccatgat
     7441 aagtaagtaa tattaaggta cgggaggtac ttggagcggc cgcaataaaa tatctttatt
     7501 ttcattacat ctgtgtgttg gttttttgtg tgaatcgata gtactaacat acgctctcca
     7561 tcaaaacaaa acgaaacaaa acaaactagc aaaataggct gtccccagtg caagtgcagg
     7621 tgccagaaca tttctctatc gata
//
